Addgene plasmid #127286: Myc var 1 K396/397 to NQ
Purpose: Expresses Myc with putative Ub site mutated
Depositing lab: Christine Milcarek. Depositing organization: University of Pittsburgh (University, School of Medicine, and Cancer Institute).
Backbone
  Vector backbone: pEZ-M56
  Backbone manufacturer: Genecopoeia
  Backbone size w/o insert (bp): 7450
  Vector type: Mammalian Expression
  Selectable markers: Neomycin (select with G418) ; mCherry
Growth in bacteria
  Bacterial resistance: Ampicillin, 100 μg/mL
  Growth temperature: 37°C
  Growth strain: DH5alpha
  Copy number: Unknown
Gene/Insert
  Gene/Insert name: Myc (NM_001177352) (alt name: CM665)
  Species: M. musculus (mouse)
  Insert size (bp): 1320
  Mutation: K396 and 397 to N and Q by Q5 mutagenesi
  Entrez Gene: Myc (a.k.a. Myc2, Niard, Nird, bHLHe39)
  Promoter: CMV
  Cloning method: Unknown
  Sequencing primers: 5′ GCGGTAGGCGTGTACGGT; 3′ CGATCTCGAACTCGTGGC
Terms and licenses: Academic/Nonprofit Terms; Industry Terms: Not Available to Industry
Depositor comments: based on published work for human
How to cite: Myc var 1 K396/397 to NQ was a gift from Christine Milcarek (Addgene plasmid # 127286 ; http://n2t.net/addgene:127286 ; RRID:Addgene_127286)
