[The description below was written by a language model from this plasmid's Addgene catalogue record and pLannotate feature annotations shown in this document.]
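Description:
Myc var 1 K396/397 to NQ is a mammalian expression plasmid built on the Genecopoeia pEZ-M56 backbone that carries mouse Myc (transcript variant 1, about 1.3 kb) with two adjacent lysines, K396 and K397, changed to asparagine and glutamine by site-directed mutagenesis. The record describes these residues as a putative ubiquitination site, chosen by analogy with published work on the human protein.

The Myc coding sequence is driven by the CMV enhancer and immediate early promoter, which span the origin of the circular map. It sits between attB1 and attB2 Gateway recombination sites, with a T7 promoter upstream. An mCherry coding sequence lies immediately downstream of attB2 and is followed by the bGH polyadenylation signal. This layout suggests a C-terminal Myc-mCherry fusion, although the record lists mCherry only as a marker and does not state explicitly that the two are in frame.

A separate SV40 early promoter drives the neomycin phosphotransferase gene, terminated by an SV40 poly(A) signal, which allows G418 selection of stably transfected cells. In E. coli the plasmid is maintained through a high-copy ColE1/pUC-type origin and ampicillin resistance, and an f1 origin is also present. Short annotated fragments (an HIV-1 LTR piece, ble, lacI, bom) appear to be backbone remnants rather than functional elements.

One discrepancy is that the sequenced record is 7,449 nt including the insert, while the catalogue gives 7,450 bp as the backbone size without it. The construct is suited to comparing the stability, turnover or activity of the mutant Myc with wild-type protein in transfected mammalian cells, with red fluorescence marking expressing cells.
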