Features (pLannotate 1.2.2; 23 found; start..end, strand, type, name):
      1..204     +  promoter       CMV promoter: human cytomegalovirus (CMV) immediate early promoter
    200..233     +  LTR            5' LTR (truncated) (fragment): truncated 5' long terminal repeat (LTR) from HIV-1
    249..267     +  promoter       T7 promoter: promoter for bacteriophage T7 RNA polymerase
    300..324     +  protein_bind   attB1: mutant version of attB; recombination site for the Gateway® BP reaction BP Clonase™
    342..1658    +  CDS            Myc: MYC_MOUSE - Experimental evidence at protein level: Swiss-Prot protein existence level 1. Transcription factor that binds DNA in a non-specific manner, yet also specifically recognizes the core sequence 5'-CAC[GA]TG-3'. Activates the transcription of growth-related genes. Binds to the VEGFA promoter, promoting VEGFA production and subsequent sprouting angiogenesis. Regulator of somatic reprogramming, controls self-renewal of embryonic stem cells. Functions with TAF6L to activate target gene expression through RNA polymerase II pause release (PubMed:31005419). From Mus musculus (Mouse).
   1678..1702    -  protein_bind   attB2: mutant version of attB; recombination site for the Gateway® BP reaction BP Clonase™
   1710..2417    +  CDS            mCherry: monomeric derivative of DsRed fluorescent protein (Shaner et al., 2004) mammalian codon-optimized
   2436..2654    +  polyA_signal   bGH poly(A) signal: bovine growth hormone polyadenylation signal
   2658..2679    +  promoter       SV40 promoter (fragment): SV40 enhancer and early promoter
   2700..3128    +  rep_origin     f1 ori (sequence partly withheld): f1 bacteriophage origin of replication; arrow indicates direction of (+) strand synthesis
   3142..3471    +  promoter       SV40 promoter: SV40 enhancer and early promoter
   3538..4329    +  CDS            neo: KKA2_KLEPN - Also known as kan, nptII. Experimental evidence at protein level: Swiss-Prot protein existence level 1. Resistance to kanamycin, neomycin, paromomycin, ribostamycin, butirosin and gentamicin B. From Klebsiella pneumoniae.
   4355..4513    +  CDS            ble (fragment): BLE_KLEPN - Experimental evidence at protein level: Swiss-Prot protein existence level 1. Binding protein with a strong affinity to the bleomycin family of antibiotics. Binds to CL990; an antimitotic-antibiotic compound. From Klebsiella pneumoniae.
   4508..4589    +  polyA_signal   SV40 poly(A) signal: SV40 polyadenylation signal
   4702..4718    -  protein_bind   lac operator: The lac repressor binds to the lac operator to inhibit transcription in E. coli. This inhibition can be relieved by adding lactose or isopropyl-β-D-thiogalactopyranoside (IPTG). lac repressor encoded by lacI
   4726..4756    -  promoter       lac promoter: promoter for the E. coli lac operon
   4771..4792    -  protein_bind   CAP binding site: CAP binding activates transcription in the presence of cAMP. E. coli catabolite activator protein
   4805..4897    -  CDS            lacI (fragment): lac repressor; lacI; The lac repressor binds to the lac operator to inhibit transcription in E. coli. This inhibition can be relieved by adding lactose or isopropyl-β-D-thiogalactopyranoside (IPTG).
   5080..5668    -  rep_origin     ori: high-copy-number ColE1/pMB1/pBR322/pUC origin of replication
   5839..6699    -  CDS            AmpR: β-lactamase; bla; confers resistance to ampicillin, carbenicillin, and related antibiotics
   6700..6804    -  promoter       AmpR promoter: bla
   6863..6915    -  misc_feature   bom (fragment): basis of mobility region from pBR322
   7070..7449    +  enhancer       CMV enhancer: human cytomegalovirus immediate early enhancer
>Addgene plasmid #127286 | Myc var 1 K396/397 to NQ | addgene full sequence | sequence record 249993 | Addgene NGS Result
GTGATGCGGTTTTGGCAGTACATCAATGGGCGTGGATAGCGGTTTGACTCACGGGGATTTCCAAGTCTCC
ACCCCATTGACGTCAATGGGAGTTTGTTTTGGCACCAAAATCAACGGGACTTTCCAAAATGTCGTAACAA
CTCCGCCCCATTGACGCAAATGGGCGGTAGGCGTGTACGGTGGGAGGTCTATATAAGCAGAGCTCTCTGG
CTAACTAGAGAACCCACTGCTTACTGGCTTATCGAAATTAATACGACTCACTATAGGGAGACCCAAGCTG
GCTAGTTAAGCTTTTCGAAACAAGTTTGTACAAAAAAGCAGGCTTGAAGGAATTCGGTACCATGCCCCTC
AACGTGAACTTCACCAACAGGAACTATGACCTCGACTACGACTCCGTACAGCCCTATTTCATCTGCGACG
AGGAAGAGAATTTCTATCACCAGCAACAGCAGAGCGAGCTGCAGCCGCCCGCGCCCAGTGAGGATATCTG
GAAGAAATTCGAGCTGCTTCCCACCCCGCCCCTGTCCCCGAGCCGCCGCTCCGGGCTCTGCTCTCCATCC
TATGTTGCGGTCGCTACGTCCTTCTCCCCAAGGGAAGACGATGACGGCGGCGGTGGCAACTTCTCCACCG
CCGATCAGCTGGAGATGATGACCGAGTTACTTGGAGGAGACATGGTGAACCAGAGCTTCATCTGCGATCC
TGACGACGAGACCTTCATCAAGAACATCATCATCCAGGACTGTATGTGGAGCGGTTTCTCAGCCGCTGCC
AAGCTGGTCTCGGAGAAGCTGGCCTCCTACCAGGCTGCGCGCAAAGACAGCACCAGCCTGAGCCCCGCCC
GCGGGCACAGCGTCTGCTCCACCTCCAGCCTGTACCTGCAGGACCTCACCGCCGCCGCGTCCGAGTGCAT
TGACCCCTCAGTGGTCTTTCCCTACCCGCTCAACGACAGCAGCTCGCCCAAATCCTGTACCTCGTCCGAT
TCCACGGCCTTCTCTCCTTCCTCGGACTCGCTGCTGTCCTCCGAGTCCTCCCCACGGGCCAGCCCTGAGC
CCCTAGTGCTGCATGAGGAGACACCGCCCACCACCAGCAGCGACTCTGAAGAAGAGCAAGAAGATGAGGA
AGAAATTGATGTGGTGTCTGTGGAGAAGAGGCAAACCCCTGCCAAGAGGTCGGAGTCGGGCTCATCTCCA
TCCCGAGGCCACAGCAAACCTCCGCACAGCCCACTGGTCCTCAAGAGGTGCCACGTCTCCACTCACCAGC
ACAACTACGCCGCACCCCCCTCCACAAGGAAGGACTATCCAGCTGCCAAGAGGGCCAAGTTGGACAGTGG
CAGGGTCCTGAAGCAGATCAGCAACAACCGCAAGTGCTCCAGCCCCAGGTCCTCAGACACGGAGGAAAAC
GACAAGAGGCGGACACACAACGTCTTGGAACGTCAGAGGAGGAACGAGCTGAAGCGCAGCTTTTTTGCCC
TGCGTGACCAGATCCCTGAATTGGAAAACAACGAAAAGGCCCCCAAGGTAGTGATCCTCAACCAAGCCAC
CGCCTACATCCTGTCCATTCAAGCAGACGAGCACAAGCTCACCTCTGAAAAGGACTTATTGAGGAAACGA
CGAGAACAGTTGAAACACAAACTCGAACAGCTTCGAAACTCTGGTGCATACCTCGAGTGCGGCCGCAACC
CAGCTTTCTTGTACAAAGTGGTTGCTAGCGTGAGCAAGGGCGAGGAGGATAACATGGCCATCATCAAGGA
GTTCATGCGCTTCAAGGTGCACATGGAGGGCTCCGTGAACGGCCACGAGTTCGAGATCGAGGGCGAGGGC
GAGGGCCGCCCCTACGAGGGCACCCAGACCGCCAAGCTGAAGGTGACCAAGGGTGGCCCCCTGCCCTTCG
CCTGGGACATCCTGTCCCCTCAGTTCATGTACGGCTCCAAGGCCTACGTGAAGCACCCCGCCGACATCCC
CGACTACTTGAAGCTGTCCTTCCCCGAGGGCTTCAAGTGGGAGCGCGTGATGAACTTCGAGGACGGCGGC
GTGGTGACCGTGACCCAGGACTCCTCCCTGCAGGACGGCGAGTTCATCTACAAGGTGAAGCTGCGCGGCA
CCAACTTCCCCTCCGACGGCCCCGTAATGCAGAAGAAGACCATGGGCTGGGAGGCCTCCTCCGAGCGGAT
GTACCCCGAGGACGGCGCCCTGAAGGGCGAGATCAAGCAGAGGCTGAAGCTGAAGGACGGCGGCCACTAC
GACGCTGAGGTCAAGACCACCTACAAGGCCAAGAAGCCCGTGCAGCTGCCCGGCGCCTACAACGTCAACA
TCAAGTTGGACATCACCTCCCACAACGAGGACTACACCATCGTGGAACAGTACGAACGCGCCGAGGGCCG
CCACTCCACCGGCGGCATGGACGAGCTGTACAAGTAGGTTTAAACCTCGACTGTGCTTCTAGTTGCCAGC
CATCTGTTGTTTGCCCCTCCCCCGTGCCTTCCTTGACCCTGGAAGGTGCCACTCCCACTGTCCTTTCCTA
ATAAAATGAGGAAATTGCATCGCATTGTCTGAGTAGGTGTCATTCTATTCTGGGGGGTGGGGTGGGGCAG
GACAGCAAGGGGGAGGATTGGGAAGACAATAGCAGGCATGCTGGGGATGCGGTGGGCTCTATGGCTTCTG
AGGCGGAAAGAACCAGCTGGGGCTCTAGGGGGTATCCCC
[124 nt withheld, positions 2700-2823]
C
[91 nt withheld, positions 2825-2915]
AGGGTA
[44 nt withheld, positions 2922-2965]
CCTTTGACGTTGGAGTCCACGTTCTTT
[37 nt withheld, positions 2993-3029]
ACCCTATCTCGGTCTATTCTTTTGATCTATAAGGGATTTTGCCGATTTCGGCCTATTGGTTAAAAAATGA
GCTGATTTAACAAAAATTTAACGCGAATTAATTCTGTGGAATGTGTGTCAGTTAGGGTGTGGAAAGTCCC
CAGGCTCCCCAGCAGGCAGAAGTATGCAAAGCATGCATCTCAATTAGTCAGCAACCAGGTGTGGAAAGTC
CCCAGGCTCCCCAGCAGGCAGAAGTATGCAAAGCATGCATCTCAATTAGTCAGCAACCATAGTCCCGCCC
CTAACTCCGCCCATCCCGCCCCTAACTCCGCCCAGTTCCGCCCATTCTCCGCCCCATGGCTGACTAATTT
TTTTTATTTATGCAGAGGCCGAGGCCGCCTCTGCCTCTGAGCTATTCCAGAAGTAGTGAGGAGGCTTTTT
TGGAGGCCTAGGCTTTTGCAAAAAGCTCCCGGGAGCTTGTATATCCATTTTCGGATCTGATCAAGAGACA
GGATGAGGATCGTTTCGCATGATTGAACAAGATGGATTGCACGCAGGTTCTCCGGCCGCTTGGGTGGAGA
GGCTATTCGGCTATGACTGGGCACAACAGACAATCGGCTGCTCAGATGCCGCCGTGTTCCGGCTGTCAGC
GCAGGGGCGCCCGGTTCTTTTTGTCAAGACCGACCTGTCCGGTGCCCTGAATGAACTGCAGGACGAGGCA
GCGCGGCTATCGTGGCTGGCCACGACGGGCGTTCCTTGCGCAGCTGTGCTCGACGTTGTCACTGAAGCGG
GAAGGGACTGGCTGCTATTGGGCGAAGTGCCGGGGCAGGATCTCCTGTCATCTCACCTTGCTCCTGCCGA
GAAAGTATCCATCATGGCTGATGCAATGCGGCGGCTGCATACGCTTGATCCGGCTACCTGCCCATTCGAC
CACCAAGCGAAACATCGCATCGAGCGAGCACGTACTCGGATGGAAGCCGGTCTCGTCGATCAGGATGATC
TGGACGAAGAGCATCAGGGGCTCGCGCCAGCCGAACTGTTCGCCAGGCTCAAGGCGCGCATGCCCGACGG
CGAGGATCTCGTCGTGACCCATGGCGATGCCTGCTTGCCGAATATCATGGTGGAAAATGGCCGCTTTTCT
GGATTCATCGACTGTGGCCGGCTGGGTGTGGCGGACCGCTATCAGGACATAGCGTTGGCTACCCGTGATA
TTGCTGAAGAGCTTGGCGGCGAATGGGCTGACCGCTTCCTCGTGCTTTACGGTATCGCCGCTCCCGATTC
GCAGCGCATCGCCTTCTATCGCCTTCTTGACGAGTTCTTCTGAGCGGGACTCTGGGGTTCGCGAAATGAC
CGACCAAGCGACGCCCAACCTGCCATCACGAGATTTCGATTCCACCGCCGCCTTCTATGAAAGGTTGGGC
TTCGGAATCGTTTTCCGGGACGCCGGCTGGATGATCCTCCAGCGCGGGGATCTCATGCTGGAGTTCTTCG
CCCACCCCAACTTGTTTATTGCAGCTTATAATGGTTACAAATAAAGCAATAGCATCACAAATTTCACAAA
TAAAGCATTTTTTTCACTGCATTCTAGTTGTGGTTTGTCCAAACCCATCAATGTATCTTATCATGTCTGT
ATACCGACGACCTCTAGCTAGAGCTTGGCGTAATCATGGTCATAGCTGTTTCCTGTGTGAAATTGTTATC
CGCTCACAATTCCACACAACATACGAGCCGGAAGCATAAAGTGTAAAGCCTGGGGTGCCTAATGAGTGAG
CTAACTCACATTAATTGCGTTGCGCTCACTGCCCGCTTTCCAGTCGGGAAACCTGTCGTGCCAGCTGCAT
TAATGAATCGGCCAACGCGCGGGGAGAGGCGGTTTGCGTATTGGGCGCTCTTCCGCTTCCTCGCTCACTG
ACTCGCTGCGCTCGGTCGTTCGGCTGCGGCGAGCGGTATCAGCTCACTCAAAGGCGGTAATACGGTTATC
CACAGAATCAGGGGATAACGCAGGAAAGAACATGTGAGCAAAAGGCCAGCAAAAGGCCAGGAACCGTAAA
AAGGCCGCGTTGCTGGCGTTTTTCCATAGGCTCCGCCCCCCTGACGAGCATCACAAAAATCGACGCTCAA
GTCAGAGGTGGCGAAACCCGACAGGACTATAAAGATACCAGGCGTTTCCCCCTGGAAGCTCCCTCGTGCG
CTCTCCTGTTCCGACCCTGCCGCTTACCGGATACCTGTCCGCCTTTCTCCCTTCGGGAAGCGTGGCGCTT
TCTCATAGCTCACGCTGTAGGTATCTCAGTTCGGTGTAGGTCGTTCGCTCCAAGCTGGGCTGTGTGCACG
AACCCCCCGTTCAGCCCGACCGCTGCGCCTTATCCGGTAACTATCGTCTTGAGTCCAACCCGGTAAGACA
CGACTTATCGCCACTGGCAGCAGCCACTGGTAACAGGATTAGCAGAGCGAGGTATGTAGGCGGTGCCACA
GAGTTCTTGAAGTGGTGGCCTAACTACGGCTACACTAGAAGAACAGTATTTGGTATCTGCGCTCTGCTGA
AGCCAGTTACCTTCGGAAAAAGAGTTGGTAGCTCTTGATCCGGCAAACAAACCACCGCTGGTAGCGGTGG
TTTTTTTGTTTGCAAGCAGCAGATTACGCGCAGAAAAAAAGGATCTCAAGAAGATCCTTTGATCTTTTCT
ACGGGGTCTGACGCTCAGTGGAACGAAAACTCACGTTAAGGGATTTTGGTCATGAGATTATCAAAAAGGA
TCCTCACCTAGATCCTTTTAAATTAAAAATGAAGTTTTAAATCAATCTAAAGTATATATGAGTAAACTTG
GTCTGACAGTTACCAATGCTTAATCAGTGAGGCACCTATCTCAGCGATCTGTCTATTTCGTTCATCCATA
GTTGCCTGACTCCCCGTCGTGTAGATAACTACGATACGGGAGGGCTTACCATTTGGCCCCAGTGCTGCAA
TGATACCGCGAGACCCACGCTCACCGGCTCCAGATTTATCAGCAATAAACCAGCCAGCCGGAAGGGCCGA
GCGCAGAAGTGGTCCTGCAACTTTATCCGCCTCCATCCAGTCTATTAATTGTTGCCGGGAAGCTAGAGTA
AGTAGTTCGCCAGTTAATAGTTTGCGCAACGTTGTTGCCATTGCTACAGGCATCGTGGTGTCACGCTCGT
CGTTTGGTATGGCTTCATTCAGCTCCGGTTCCCAACGATCAAGGCGAGTTACATGATCCCCCATGTTGTG
CAAAAAAGCGGTTAGCTCCTTCGGTCCTCCGATCGTTGTCAGAAGTAAGTTGGCCGCAGTGTTATCACTC
ATGGTTATGGCAGCACTGCATAATTCTCTTACTGTCATGCCATCCGTAAGATGCTTTTCTGTGACTGGTG
AGTACTCAACCAAGTCATTCTGAGAATAGTGTATGCGGCGACCGAGTTGCTCTTGCCCGGCGTCAATACG
GGATAATACCGCGCCACATAGCAGAACTTTAAAAGTGCTCATCATTGGAAAACGTTCTTCGGAGCGAAAA
CTCTCAAGGATCTTACCGCTGTTGAGATCCAGTTCGATGTAACCCACTCGTGCACCCAACTGATCTTCAG
CATCTTTTACTTTCACCAGCGTTTCTGGGTGAGCAAAAACAGGAAGGCAAAATGCCGCAAAAAAGGGAAT
AAGGGCGACACGGAAATGTTGAATACTCATACTCTTCCTTTTTCAATATTATTGAAGCATTTATCAGGGT
TATTGTCTCATGAGCGGATACATATTTGAATGTATTTAGAAAAATAAACAAATAGGGGTTCCGCGCACAT
TTCCCCGAAAAGTGCCACCTGACGACGACGGATCGGGGGATCTCCCGATCCCCTATGGTGCACTCTCAGT
ACAATCTGCTCTGATGCCGCATAGTTAAGCCAGTATCTGCTCCCTGCTTGTGTGTTGGAGGTCGCTGAGT
AGTGCGCGAGCAAAATTTAAGCTACAACAAGGCAAGGCTTGACCGACAATTGCATGAAGAATCTGCTTAG
GGTTAGGCGTTTTGCGCTGCTTCGCGATGTACGGGCCAGATATACGCGTTGACATTGATTATTGACTAGT
TATTAATAGTAATCAATTACGGGGTCATTAGTTCATAGCCCATATATGGAGTTCCGCGTTACATAACTTA
CGGTAAATGGCCCGCCTGGCTGACCGCCCAACGACCCCCGCCCATTGACGTCAATAATGACGTATGTTCC
CATAGTAACGCCAATAGGGACTTTCCATTGACGTCAATGGGTGGAGTATTTACGGTAAACTGCCCACTTG
GCAGTACATCAAGTGTATCATATGCCAAGTACGCCCCCTATTGACGTCAATGACGGTAAATGGCCCGCCT
GGCATTATGCCCAGTACATGACCTTATGGGACTTTCCTACTTGGCAGTACATCTACGTATTAGTCATCGC
TATTACCATG
